>Addgene plasmid #75455 | pZE27GFP2 | depositor full sequence | sequence record 147381 | pZE27GFP2 sequence 2988 bps
CTCGAGTGGTGCAAAACCTTTCGCGGTATGGCATGATAGCGCCCGGAAGAGAGTCAATTCAGGGAATTCA
TTAAAGAGGACAAAGGTACCATGCGTAAAGGAGAAGAACTTTTCACTGGAGTTGTCCCAATTCTTGTTGA
ATTAGATGGTGATGTTAATGGGCACAAATTTTCTGTCAGTGGAGAGGGTGAAGGTGATGCAACATACGGA
AAACTTACCCTTAAATTTATTTGCACTACTGGAAAACTACCTGTTCCATGGCCAACACTTGTCACTACTT
TCGGTTATGGTGTTCAATGCTTTGCGAGATACCCAGATCATATGAAACAGCATGACTTTTTCAAGAGTGC
CATGCCCGAAGGTTATGTACAGGAAAGAACTATATTTTTCAAAGATGACGGGAACTACAAGACACGTGCT
GAAGTCAAGTTTGAAGGTGATACCCTTGTTAATAGAATCGAGTTAAAAGGTATTGATTTTAAAGAAGATG
GAAACATTCTTGGACACAAATTGGAATACAACTATAACTCACACAATGTATACATCATGGCAGACAAACA
AAAGAATGGAATCAAAGTTAACTTCAAAATTAGACACAACATTGAAGATGGAAGCGTTCAACTAGCAGAC
CATTATCAACAAAATACTCCAATTGGCGATGGCCCTGTCCTTTTACCAGACAACCATTACCTGTCCACAC
AATCTGCCCTTTCGAAAGATCCCAACGAAAAGAGAGACCACATGGTCCTTCTTGAGTTTGTAACAGCTGC
TGGGATTACACATGGCATGGATGAACTATACAAAGCGGCGAACAAAAACGAAGAAAACACCAACGAAGTG
CCGACCTTTATGCTGAACGCGGGCCAGGCGAACTACCTGTCTCAATAATAAGCTTGATGGGGGATCCCAT
GGTACGCGTGCTAGAGGCATCAAATAAAACGAAAGGCTCAGTCGAAAGACTGGGCCTTTCGTTTTATCTG
TTGTTTGTCGGTGAACGCTCTCCTGAGTAGGACAAATCCGCCGCCCTAGACCTAGGGCGTTCGGCTGCGG
CGAGCGGTATCAGCTCACTCAAAGGCGGTAATACGGTTATCCACAGAATCAGGGGATAACGCAGGAAAGA
ACATGTGAGCAAAAGGCCAGCAAAAGGCCAGGAACCGTAAAAAGGCCGCGTTGCTGGCGTTTTTCCATAG
GCTCCGCCCCCCTGACGAGCATCACAAAAATCGACGCTCAAGTCAGAGGTGGCGAAACCCGACAGGACTA
TAAAGATACCAGGCGTTTCCCCCTGGAAGCTCCCTCGTGCGCTCTCCTGTTCCGACCCTGCCGCTTACCG
GATACCTGTCCGCCTTTCTCCCTTCGGGAAGCGTGGCGCTTTCTCATAGCTCACGCTGTAGGTATCTCAG
TTCGGTGTAGGTCGTTCGCTCCAAGCTGGGCTGTGTGCACGAACCCCCCGTTCAGCCCGACCGCTGCGCC
TTATCCGGTAACTATCGTCTTGAGTCCAACCCGGTAAGACACGACTTATCGCCACTGGCAGCAGCCACTG
GTAACAGGATTAGCAGAGCGAGGTATGTAGGCGGTGCTACAGAGTTCTTGAAGTGGTGGCCTAACTACGG
CTACACTAGAAGGACAGTATTTGGTATCTGCGCTCTGCTGAAGCCAGTTACCTTCGGAAAAAGAGTTGGT
AGCTCTTGATCCGGCAAACAAACCACCGCTGGTAGCGGTGGTTTTTTTGTTTGCAAGCAGCAGATTACGC
GCAGAAAAAAAGGATCTCAAGAAGATCCTTTGATCTTTTCTACGGGGTCTGACGCTCAGTGGAACGAAAA
CTCACGTTAAGGGATTTTGGTCATGACTAGTGCTTGGATTCTCACCAATAAAAAACGCCCGGCGGCAACC
GAGCGTTCTGAACAAATCCAGATGGAGTTCTGAGGTCATTACTGGATCTATCAACAGGAGTCCAAGCGAG
CTCTCGAACCCCAGAGTCCCGCTCAGAAGAACTCGTCAAGAAGGCGATAGAAGGCGATGCGCTGCGAATC
GGGAGCGGCGATACCGTAAAGCACGAGGAAGCGGTCAGCCCATTCGCCGCCAAGCTCTTCAGCAATATCA
CGGGTAGCCAACGCTATGTCCTGATAGCGGTCCGCCACACCCAGCCGGCCACAGTCGATGAATCCAGAAA
AGCGGCCATTTTCCACCATGATATTCGGCAAGCAGGCATCGCCATGGGTCACGACGAGATCCTCGCCGTC
GGGCATGCGCGCCTTGAGCCTGGCGAACAGTTCGGCTGGCGCGAGCCCCTGATGCTCTTCGTCCAGATCA
TCCTGATCGACAAGACCGGCTTCCATCCGAGTACGTGCTCGCTCGATGCGATGTTTCGCTTGGTGGTCGA
ATGGGCAGGTAGCCGGATCAAGCGTATGCAGCCGCCGCATTGCATCAGCCATGATGGATACTTTCTCGGC
AGGAGCAAGGTGAGATGACAGGAGATCCTGCCCCGGCACTTCGCCCAATAGCAGCCAGTCCCTTCCCGCT
TCAGTGACAACGTCGAGCACAGCTGCGCAAGGAACGCCCGTCGTGGCCAGCCACGATAGCCGCGCTGCCT
CGTCCTGCAGTTCATTCAGGGCACCGGACAGGTCGGTCTTGACAAAAAGAACCGGGCGCCCCTGCGCTGA
CAGCCGGAACACGGCGGCATCAGAGCAGCCGATTGTCTGTTGTGCCCAGTCATAGCCGAATAGCCTCTCC
ACCCAAGCGGCCGGAGAACCTGCGTGCAATCCATCTTGTTCAATCATGCGAAACGATCCTCATCCTGTCT
CTTGATCAGATCTTGATCCCCTGCGCCATCAGATCCTTGGCGGCAAGAAAGCCATCCAGTTTACTTTGCA
GGGCTTCCCAACCTTACCAGAGGGCGCCCCAGCTGGCAATTCCGACGTCTAAGAAACCATTATTATCATG
ACATTAACCTATAAAAATAGGCGTATCACGAGGCCCTTTCGTCTTCAC
Features (pLannotate 1.2.2; 7 found; start..end, strand, type, name):
      2..64      +  promoter       lacIq promoter (fragment): lacI (mutant); In the lacIq allele, a single base change in the promoter boosts expression of the lacI gene about 10-fold.
     91..804     +  CDS            hfriFP: hfriFP is a fluorescent protein published in 2013, derived from Herbaspirillum frisingense.
    931..1017    +  terminator     rrnB T1 terminator: Escherichia coli rrnB; transcription terminator T1 from the E. coli rrnB gene
   1182..1770    -  rep_origin     ori: high-copy-number ColE1/pMB1/pBR322/pUC origin of replication
   1858..1952    -  terminator     lambda t0 terminator: transcription terminator from phage lambda
   1986..2777    -  CDS            neo: KKA2_KLEPN - Also known as kan, nptII. Experimental evidence at protein level: Swiss-Prot protein existence level 1. Resistance to kanamycin, neomycin, paromomycin, ribostamycin, butirosin and gentamicin B. From Klebsiella pneumoniae.
   2809..2928    -  CDS            tnpA (fragment): TN5P_ECOLX - Also known as tnp. Experimental evidence at protein level: Swiss-Prot protein existence level 1. Mediates transposition of transposon Tn5 by a 'cut and paste' mechanism. First, the monomeric transposase binds the 19 bp inverted DNA repeats flanking the transposon. Then, dimerization of the DNA- bound transposase creates a synaptic DNA complex. After nicking of the first DNA strand, excision of the transposon proceeds through a series of intermediates. The transposase then mediates the insertion of the transposon at a new site by strand transfer. The activity of the wild- type tran
