[The description below was written by a language model from this plasmid's Addgene catalogue record and pLannotate feature annotations shown in this document.]
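Description:
pZE27GFP2 is a small (about 3 kb) bacterial expression plasmid built on the pZE21 backbone, in which the original pLtetO promoter has been replaced by the placIq promoter. It replicates from a high-copy ColE1/pMB1-type origin and is selected with kanamycin through a neo/nptII aminoglycoside phosphotransferase gene. The short fragment annotated as Tn5 transposase next to this marker is most likely residual sequence carried along with the Tn5-derived resistance cassette rather than a functional element. A lambda t0 terminator lies between the resistance gene and the origin, helping to insulate the modules from transcriptional read-through.

The payload is gfp-pdt#2, a GFP reading frame fused to a protein degradation tag (variant 2), cloned between retained KpnI and HindIII sites. It is transcribed from the lacIq promoter, a point-mutant form of the lacI promoter that gives roughly tenfold stronger constitutive expression, and transcription ends at the rrnB T1 terminator. The automated annotation labels the fluorescent protein coding region as "hfriFP", which conflicts with the catalogue entry describing GFP and is probably a similarity-based mislabel. The degradation tag itself is not annotated separately, although there is unannotated sequence between the end of the called reading frame and the terminator where it may lie.

According to the record, the plasmid provides constitutive expression of tagged GFP and comes from work on tunable protein degradation in bacteria. There, such a construct would serve as a fluorescent reporter for how efficiently a given tag variant directs the protein to degradation. The record does not state which protease recognises the tag.
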