Addgene plasmid #75455: pZE27GFP2
Purpose: Plasmid for constitutive expression of gfp-pdt2
Depositing lab: James Collins. Depositing organization: Boston University Medical Campus. Publication: Tunable protein degradation in bacteria. Cameron DE, Collins JJ. Nat Biotechnol. 2014 Dec;32(12):1276-81. doi: 10.1038/nbt.3053. Epub 2014 Nov 17. PubMed 25402616.
Backbone
  Vector backbone: pZE21
  Modifications to backbone: replace pLtetO promoter with placIq promoter
  Vector type: Bacterial Expression
Growth in bacteria
  Bacterial resistance: Kanamycin, 50 μg/mL
  Growth temperature: 37°C
  Growth strain: DH5alpha
  Copy number: High Copy
Gene/Insert
  Gene/Insert name: gfp-pdt#2
  Species: E. coli
  Promoter: placIq promoter
  Cloning method: Restriction Enzyme; 5′ cloning site KpnI (not destroyed); 3′ cloning site HindIII (not destroyed)
  Sequencing primers: 5′ TGGTGCAAAACCTTTCGCGG
Terms and licenses: Academic/Nonprofit Terms; Industry Terms: Not Available to Industry
How to cite: pZE27GFP2 was a gift from James Collins (Addgene plasmid # 75455 ; http://n2t.net/addgene:75455 ; RRID:Addgene_75455)
