>Addgene plasmid #75455 | pZE27GFP2 | addgene partial sequence | sequence record 146626 | Neo-R 5'-GCCCAGTCATAGCCGAATAG-3'
ATCATGCGAAACGATCCTCATCCTGTCTCTTGATCAGATCTTGATCCCCTGCGCCATCAGATCCTTGGCG
GCAAGAAAGCCATCCAGTTTACTTTGCAGGGCTTCCCAACCTTACCAGAGGGCGCCCCAGCTGGCAATTC
CGACGTCTAAGAAACCATTATTATCATGACATTAACCTATAAAAATAGGCGTATCACGAGGCCCTTTCGT
CTTCACCTCGAGTGGTGCAAAACCTTTCGCGGTATGGCATGATAGCGCCCGGAAGAGAGTCAATTCAGGG
AATTCATTAAAGAGGACAAAGGTACCATGCGTAAAGGAGAAGAACTTTTCACTGGAGTTGTCCCAATTCT
TGTTGAATTAGATGGTGATGTTAATGGGCACAAATTTTCTGTCAGTGGAGAGGGTGAAGGTGATGCAACA
TACGGAAAACTTACCCTTAAATTTATTTGCACTACTGGAAAACTACCTGTTCCATGGCCAACACTTGTCA
CTACTTTCGGTTATGGTGTTCAATGCTTTGCGAGATACCCAGATCATATGAAACAGCATGACTTTTTCAA
GAGTGCCATGCCCGAAGGTTATGTACAGGAAAGAACTATATTTTTCAAAGATGACGGGAACTACAAGACA
CGTGCTGAAGTCAAGTTTGAAGGTGATACCCTTGTTAATAGAATCGAGTTAAAAGGTATTGATTTTAAA
