>Addgene plasmid #75455 | pZE27GFP2 | addgene partial sequence | sequence record 147378 | pBR322ori-F 5'-GGGAAACGCCTGGTATCTTT-3'
GATGCTCGTCAGGGGGGCGGAGCCTATGGAAAAACGCCAGCAACGCGGCCTTTTTACGGTTCCTGGCCTT
TTGCTGGCCTTTTGCTCACATGTTCTTTCCTGCGTTATCCCCTGATTCTGTGGATAACCGTATTACCGCC
TTTGAGTGAGCTGATACCGCTCGCCGCAGCCGAACGCCCTAGGTCTAGGGCGGCGGATTTGTCCTACTCA
GGAGAGCGTTCACCGACAAACAACAGATAAAACGAAAGGCCCAGTCTTTCGACTGAGCCTTTCGTTTTAT
TTGATGCCTCTAGCACGCGTACCATGGGATCCCCCATCAAGCTTATTATTGAGACAGGTAGTTCGCCTGG
CCCGCGTTCAGCATAAAGGTCGGCACTTCGTTGGTGTTTTCTTCGTTTTTGTTCGCCGCTTTGTATAGTT
CATCCATGCCATGTGTAATCCCAGCAGCTGTTACAAACTCAAGAAGGACCATGTGGTCTCTCTTTTCGTT
GGGATCTTTCGAAAGGGCAGATTGTGTGGACAGGTAATGGTTGTCTGGTAAAAGGACAGGGCCATCGCCA
ATTGGAGTATTTTGTTGATAATGGTCTGCTAGTTGAACGCTTCCATCTTCAATGTTGTGTCTAATTTTGA
AGTTAACTTTGATTCCATTCTTTTGTTTGTCTGCCATGATGTATACATTGTGTGAGTTATAGTTGTATTC
CAA
